>Addgene plasmid #207385 | PET-B-SpCas9-HF1-NLS-6xHis | addgene full sequence | sequence record 408678 | Addgene NGS Result
TAATACGACTCACTATAGGGGAATTGTGAGCGGATAACAATTCCCCTCTAGAAATAATTTTGTTTAACTT
TAAGAAGGAGATATACCATGGACAAGAAGTACAGCATCGGCCTGGACATCGGCACCAACTCTGTGGGCTG
GGCCGTGATCACCGACGAGTACAAGGTGCCCAGCAAGAAATTCAAGGTGCTGGGCAACACCGACCGGCAC
AGCATCAAGAAGAACCTGATCGGAGCCCTGCTGTTCGACAGCGGCGAAACAGCCGAGGCCACCCGGCTGA
AGAGAACCGCCAGAAGAAGATACACCAGACGGAAGAACCGGATCTGCTATCTGCAAGAGATCTTCAGCAA
CGAGATGGCCAAGGTGGACGACAGCTTCTTCCACAGACTGGAAGAGTCCTTCCTGGTGGAAGAGGATAAG
AAGCACGAGCGGCACCCCATCTTCGGCAACATCGTGGACGAGGTGGCCTACCACGAGAAGTACCCCACCA
TCTACCACCTGAGAAAGAAACTGGTGGACAGCACCGACAAGGCCGACCTGCGGCTGATCTATCTGGCCCT
GGCCCACATGATCAAGTTCCGGGGCCACTTCCTGATCGAGGGCGACCTGAACCCCGACAACAGCGACGTG
GACAAGCTGTTCATCCAGCTGGTGCAGACCTACAACCAGCTGTTCGAGGAAAACCCCATCAACGCCAGCG
GCGTGGACGCCAAGGCCATCCTGTCTGCCAGACTGAGCAAGAGCAGACGGCTGGAAAATCTGATCGCCCA
GCTGCCCGGCGAGAAGAAGAATGGCCTGTTCGGAAACCTGATTGCCCTGAGCCTGGGCCTGACCCCCAAC
TTCAAGAGCAACTTCGACCTGGCCGAGGATGCCAAACTGCAGCTGAGCAAGGACACCTACGACGACGACC
TGGACAACCTGCTGGCCCAGATCGGCGACCAGTACGCCGACCTGTTTCTGGCCGCCAAGAACCTGTCCGA
CGCCATCCTGCTGAGCGACATCCTGAGAGTGAACACCGAGATCACCAAGGCCCCCCTGAGCGCCTCTATG
ATCAAGAGATACGACGAGCACCACCAGGACCTGACCCTGCTGAAAGCTCTCGTGCGGCAGCAGCTGCCTG
AGAAGTACAAAGAGATTTTCTTCGACCAGAGCAAGAACGGCTACGCCGGCTACATTGACGGCGGAGCCAG
CCAGGAAGAGTTCTACAAGTTCATCAAGCCCATCCTGGAAAAGATGGACGGCACCGAGGAACTGCTCGTG
AAGCTGAACAGAGAGGACCTGCTGCGGAAGCAGCGGACCTTCGACAACGGCAGCATCCCCCACCAGATCC
ACCTGGGAGAGCTGCACGCCATTCTGCGGCGGCAGGAAGATTTTTACCCATTCCTGAAGGACAACCGGGA
AAAGATCGAGAAGATCCTGACCTTCCGCATCCCCTACTACGTGGGCCCTCTGGCCAGGGGAAACAGCAGA
TTCGCCTGGATGACCAGAAAGAGCGAGGAAACCATCACCCCCTGGAACTTCGAGGAAGTGGTGGACAAGG
GCGCTTCCGCCCAGAGCTTCATCGAGCGGATGACCGCCTTCGATAAGAACCTGCCCAACGAGAAGGTGCT
GCCCAAGCACAGCCTGCTGTACGAGTACTTCACCGTGTATAACGAGCTGACCAAAGTGAAATACGTGACC
GAGGGAATGAGAAAGCCCGCCTTCCTGAGCGGCGAGCAGAAAAAGGCCATCGTGGACCTGCTGTTCAAGA
CCAACCGGAAAGTGACCGTGAAGCAGCTGAAAGAGGACTACTTCAAGAAAATCGAGTGCTTCGACTCCGT
GGAAATCTCCGGCGTGGAAGATCGGTTCAACGCCTCCCTGGGCACATACCACGATCTGCTGAAAATTATC
AAGGACAAGGACTTCCTGGACAATGAGGAAAACGAGGACATTCTGGAAGATATCGTGCTGACCCTGACAC
TGTTTGAGGACAGAGAGATGATCGAGGAACGGCTGAAAACCTATGCCCACCTGTTCGACGACAAAGTGAT
GAAGCAGCTGAAGCGGCGGAGATACACCGGCTGGGGCGCGCTGAGCCGGAAGCTGATCAACGGCATCCGC
GACAAGCAGTCCGGCAAGACAATCCTGGATTTCCTGAAGTCCGACGGCTTCGCCAACAGAAACTTCATGG
CGCTGATCCACGACGACAGCCTGACCTTTAAAGAGGACATCCAGAAAGCCCAGGTGTCCGGCCAGGGCGA
TAGCCTGCACGAGCACATTGCCAATCTCGCCGGCAGCCCCGCCATTAAGAAGGGCATCCTCCAGACAGTG
AAGGTGGTGGACGAGCTGGTGAAAGTGATGGGCCGGCACAAGCCCGAGAACATCGTGATCGAAATGGCCA
GAGAGAACCAGACCACCCAGAAGGGACAGAAGAACAGTCGCGAGAGAATGAAGCGGATCGAAGAGGGCAT
CAAAGAGCTGGGCAGCCAGATCCTGAAAGAACACCCCGTGGAAAACACCCAGCTCCAGAACGAGAAGCTG
TACCTGTACTACCTCCAGAATGGGCGGGATATGTACGTGGACCAGGAACTGGACATCAACCGGCTGTCCG
ACTACGATGTGGACCATATCGTGCCTCAGAGCTTTCTTAAGGACGACTCCATCGACAACAAGGTGCTGAC
CAGAAGCGACAAGAACCGGGGCAAGAGCGACAACGTGCCCTCCGAAGAGGTCGTGAAGAAGATGAAGAAC
TACTGGCGGCAGCTGCTGAACGCCAAGCTGATTACCCAGAGAAAGTTCGACAATCTGACCAAGGCCGAGA
GAGGCGGCCTGAGCGAACTGGATAAGGCCGGCTTCATCAAGAGACAGCTGGTGGAAACCCGGGCGATCAC
AAAGCACGTGGCACAGATCCTGGACTCCCGGATGAACACTAAGTACGACGAGAATGACAAGCTGATCCGG
GAAGTGAAAGTGATCACCCTGAAGTCCAAGCTGGTGTCCGATTTCCGGAAGGATTTCCAGTTTTACAAAG
TGCGCGAGATCAACAACTACCACCACGCCCACGACGCGTACCTGAACGCCGTCGTGGGAACCGCCCTGAT
CAAAAAGTACCCTAAGCTGGGTGGCAAGGTGTACGATGTACGGAAGATGATCGCCAAGAGCGAGCAGGAA
ATCGGCAAGGCTACCGCCAAGTACTTCTTCTACAGCAACATCATGAACTTTTTCAAGACCGAGATTACCC
TGGCCAACGGCGAGATCCGGAAGCGGCCTCTGATCGAGACAAACGGCGAAACCGGGGAGATCGTGTGGGA
TAAGGGCCGGGATTTTGCCACCGTGCGGAAAGTGCTGAGCATGCCCCAAGTGAATATCGTGAAAAAGACC
GAGGTGCAGACAGGCGGCTTCAGCAAAGAGTCTATCCTGCCCAAGAGGAACAGCGATAAGCTGATCGCCA
GAAAGAAGGACTGGGATCCTAAGAAGTACGGCGGCTTCGACAGCCCCACCGTGGCCTATTCTGTGCTGGT
GGTGGCCAAAGTGGAAAAGGGCAAGTCCAAGAAGCTTAAGAGTGTGAAAGAGCTGCTGGGGATCACCATC
ATGGAAAGAAGCAGCTTCGAGAAGAATCCCATCGACTTTCTGGAAGCCAAGGGCTACAAAGAAGTGAAAA
AGGACCTGATCATCAAGCTGCCTAAGTACTCGCTCTTCGAGCTGGAAAACGGCCGGAAGAGAATGCTGGC
CTCTGCCGGCGAACTGCAGAAGGGAAACGAACTGGCCCTGCCCTCCAAATATGTGAACTTCCTGTACCTG
GCCAGCCACTATGAGAAGCTGAAGGGCTCCCCCGAGGATAATGAGCAGAAACAGCTGTTTGTGGAACAGC
ACAAGCACTACCTGGACGAGATCATCGAGCAGATCAGCGAGTTCTCCAAGAGAGTGATCCTGGCCGACGC
TAATCTGGACAAAGTGCTGTCCGCCTACAACAAGCACCGGGATAAGCCCATCAGAGAGCAGGCCGAGAAT
ATCATCCACCTGTTTACCCTGACCAATCTGGGAGCCCCTGCCGCCTTCAAGTACTTTGACACCACCATCG
ACCGGAAGAGGTACACCAGCACCAAAGAGGTGCTGGACGCCACCCTGATCCACCAGAGCATCACCGGCCT
GTACGAGACACGGATCGACCTGTCTCAGCTGGGAGGCGACAAAAGGCCGGCGGCCACGAAAAAGGCCGGC
CAGGCAAAAAAGAAAAAGATGGATAAGCATCACCACCACCATCACTAATAACCTAGGCTGCTGCCACCGC
TGAGCAATAACTAGCATAACCCCTTGGGGCCTCTAAACGGGTCTTGAGGGGTTTTTTGCTGAAAGGAGGA
ACTATATCCGGATTGGCGAATGGG
[124 nt withheld, positions 4365-4488]
C
[91 nt withheld, positions 4490-4580]
A
[49 nt withheld, positions 4582-4630]
CCTTTGACGTTGGAGTCCACGTTCTTT
[37 nt withheld, positions 4658-4694]
ACCCTATCTCGGTCTATTCTTTTGATTTATAAGGGATTTTGCCGATTTCGGCCTATTGGTTAAAAAATGA
GCTGATTTAACAAAAATTTAACGCGAATTTTAACAAAATATTAACGTTTACAATTTCTGGCGGCACGATG
GCATGAGATTATCAAAAAGGATCTTCACCTAGATCCTTTTAAATTAAAAATGAAGTTTTAAATCAATCTA
AAGTATATATGAGTAAACTTGGTCTGACAGTTACCAATGCTTAATCAGTGAGGCACCTATCTCAGCGATC
TGTCTATTTCGTTCATCCATAGTTGCCTGACTCCCCGTCGTGTAGATAACTACGATACGGGAGGGCTTAC
CATCTGGCCCCAGTGCTGCAATGATACCGCGAGACCCACGCTCACCGGCTCCAGATTTATCAGCAATAAA
CCAGCCAGCCGGAAGGGCCGAGCGCAGAAGTGGTCCTGCAACTTTATCCGCCTCCATCCAGTCTATTAAT
TGTTGCCGGGAAGCTAGAGTAAGTAGTTCGCCAGTTAATAGTTTGCGCAACGTTGTTGCCATTGCTACAG
GCATCGTGGTGTCACGCTCGTCGTTTGGTATGGCTTCATTCAGCTCCGGTTCCCAACGATCAAGGCGAGT
TACATGATCCCCCATGTTGTGCAAAAAAGCGGTTAGCTCCTTCGGTCCTCCGATCGTTGTCAGAAGTAAG
TTGGCCGCAGTGTTATCACTCATGGTTATGGCAGCACTGCATAATTCTCTTACTGTCATGCCATCCGTAA
GATGCTTTTCTGTGACTGGTGAGTACTCAACCAAGTCATTCTGAGAATAGTGTATGCGGCGACCGAGTTG
CTCTTGCCCGGCGTCAATACGGGATAATACCGCGCCACATAGCAGAACTTTAAAAGTGCTCATCATTGGA
AAACGTTCTTCGGGGCGAAAACTCTCAAGGATCTTACCGCTGTTGAGATCCAGTTCGATGTAACCCACTC
GTGCACCCAACTGATCTTCAGCATCTTTTACTTTCACCAGCGTTTCTGGGTGAGCAAAAACAGGAAGGCA
AAATGCCGCAAAAAAGGGAATAAGGGCGACACGGAAATGTTGAATACTCATACTCTTCCTTTTTCAATCA
TGATTGAAGCATTTATCAGGGTTATTGTCTCATGAGCGGATACATATTTGAATGTATTTAGAAAAATAAA
CAAATAGGTCATGACCAAAATCCCTTAACGTGAGTTTTCGTTCCACTGAGCGTCAGACCCCGTAGAAAAG
ATCAAAGGATCTTCTTGAGATCCTTTTTTTCTGCGCGTAATCTGCTGCTTGCAAACAAAAAAACCACCGC
TACCAGCGGTGGTTTGTTTGCCGGATCAAGAGCTACCAACTCTTTTTCCGAAGGTAACTGGCTTCAGCAG
AGCGCAGATACCAAATACTGTCCTTCTAGTGTAGCCGTAGTTAGGCCACCACTTCAAGAACTCTGTAGCA
CCGCCTACATACCTCGCTCTGCTAATCCTGTTACCAGTGGCTGCTGCCAGTGGCGATAAGTCGTGTCTTA
CCGGGTTGGACTCAAGACGATAGTTACCGGATAAGGCGCAGCGGTCGGGCTGAACGGGGGGTTCGTGCAC
ACAGCCCAGCTTGGAGCGAACGACCTACACCGAACTGAGATACCTACAGCGTGAGCTATGAGAAAGCGCC
ACGCTTCCCGAAGGGAGAAAGGCGGACAGGTATCCGGTAAGCGGCAGGGTCGGAACAGGAGAGCGCACGA
GGGAGCTCCCAGGGGGAAACGCCTGGTATCTTTATAGTCCTGTCGGGTTTCGCCACCTCTGACTTGAGCG
TCGATTTTTGTGATGCTCGTCAGGGGGGCGGAGCCTATGGAAAAACGCCAGCAACGCGGCCTTTTTACGG
TTCCTGGCCTTTTGCTGGCCTTTTGCTCACATGTTCTTTCCTGCGTTATCCCCTGATTCTGTGGATAACC
GTATTACCGCCTTTGAGTGAGCTGATACCGCTCGCCGCAGCCGAACGACCGAGCGCAGCGAGTCAGTGAG
CGAGGAAGCGGAAGAGCGCCTGATGCGGTATTTTCTCCTTACGCATCTGTGCGGTATTTCACACCGCAAT
GGTGCACTCTCAGTACAATCTGCTCTGATGCCGCATAGTTAAGCCAGTATACACTCCGCTATCGCTACGT
GACTGGGTCATGGCTGCGCCCCGACACCCGCCAACACCCGCTGACGCGCCCTGACGGGCTTGTCTGCTCC
CGGCATCCGCTTACAGACAAGCTGTGACCGTCTCCGGGAGCTGCATGTGTCAGAGGTTTTCACCGTCATC
ACCGAAACGCGCGAGGCAGCTGCGGTAAAGCTCATCAGCGTGGTCGTGAAGCGATTCACAGATGTCTGCC
TGTTCATCCGCGTCCAGCTCGTTGAGTTTCTCCAGAAGCGTTAATGTCTGGCTTCTGATAAAGCGGGCCA
TGTTAAGGGCGGTTTTTTCCTGTTTGGTCACTGATGCCTCCGTGTAAGGGGGATTTCTGTTCATGGGGGT
AATGATACCGATGAAACGAGAGAGGATGCTCACGATACGGGTTACTGATGATGAACATGCCCGGTTACTG
GAACGTTGTGAGGGTAAACAACTGGCGGTATGGATGCGGCGGGACCAGAGAAAAATCACTCAGGGTCAAT
GCCAGCGCTTCGTTAATACAGATGTAGGTGTTCCACAGGGTAGCCAGCAGCATCCTGCGATGCAGATCCG
GAACATAATGGTGCAGGGCGCTGACTTCCGCGTTTCCAGACTTTACGAAACACGGAAACCGAAGACCATT
CATGTTGTTGCTCAGGTCGCAGACGTTTTGCAGCAGCAGTCGCTTCACGTTCGCTCGCGTATCGGTGATT
CATTCTGCTAACCAGTAAGGCAACCCCGCCAGCCTAGCCGGGTCCTCAACGACAGGAGCACGATCATGCT
AGTCATGCCCCGCGCCCACCGGAAGGAGCTGACTGGGTTGAAGGCTCTCAAGGGCATCGGTCGAGATCCC
GGTGCCTAATGAGTGAGCTAACTTACATTAATTGCGTTGCGCTCACTGCCCGCTTTCCAGTCGGGAAACC
TGTCGTGCCAGCTGCATTAATGAATCGGCCAACGCGCGGGGAGAGGCGGTTTGCGTATTGGGCGCCAGGG
TGGTTTTTCTTTTCACCAGTGAGACGGGCAACAGCTGATTGCCCTTCACCGCCTGGCCCTGAGAGAGTTG
CAGCAAGCGGTCCACGCTGGTTTGCCCCAGCAGGCGAAAATCCTGTTTGATGGTGGTTAACGGCGGGATA
TAACATGAGCTGTCTTCGGTATCGTCGTATCCCACTACCGAGATGTCCGCACCAACGCGCAGCCCGGACT
CGGTAATGGCGCGCATTGCGCCCAGCGCCATCTGATCGTTGGCAACCAGCATCGCAGTGGGAACGATGCC
CTCATTCAGCATTTGCATGGTTTGTTGAAAACCGGACATGGCACTCCAGTCGCCTTCCCGTTCCGCTATC
GGCTGAATTTGATTGCGAGTGAGATATTTATGCCAGCCAGCCAGACGCAGACGCGCCGAGACAGAACTTA
ATGGGCCCGCTAACAGCGCGATTTGCTGGTGACCCAATGCGACCAGATGCTCCACGCCCAGTCGCGTACC
GTCTTCATGGGAGAAAATAATACTGTTGATGGGTGTCTGGTCAGAGACATCAAGAAATAACGCCGGAACA
TTAGTGCAGGCAGCTTCCACAGCAATGGCATCCTGGTCATCCAGCGGATAGTTAATGATCAGCCCACTGA
CGCGTTGCGCGAGAAGATTGTGCACCGCCGCTTTACAGGCTTCGACGCCGCTTCGTTCTACCATCGACAC
CACCACGCTGGCACCCAGTTGATCGGCGCGAGATTTAATCGCCGCGACAATTTGCGACGGCGCGTGCAGG
GCCAGACTGGAGGTGGCAACGCCAATCAGCAACGACTGTTTGCCCGCCAGTTGTTGTGCCACGCGGTTGG
GAATGTAATTCAGCTCCGCCATCGCCGCTTCCACTTTTTCCCGCGTTTTCGCAGAAACGTGGCTGGCCTG
GTTCACCACGCGGGAAACGGTCTGATAAGAGACACCGGCATACTCTGCGACATCGTATAACGTTACTGGT
TTCACATTCACCACCCTGAATTGACTCTCTTCCGGGCGCTATCATGCCATACCGCGAAAGGTTTTGCGCC
ATTCGATGGTGTCCGGGATCTCGACGCTCTCCCTTATGCGACTCCTGCATTAGGAAGCAGCCCAGTAGTA
GGTTGAGGCCGTTGAGCACCGCCGCCGCAAGGAATGGTGCATGCAAGGAGATGGCGCCCAACAGTCCCCC
GGCCACGGGGCCTGCCACCATACCCACGCCGAAACAAGCGCTCATGAGCCCGAAGTGGCGAGCCCGATCT
TCCCCATCGGTGATGTCGGCGATATAGGCGCCAGCAACCGCACCTGTGGCGCCGGTGATGCCGGCCACGA
TGCGTCCGGCGTAGAGGATCGAGATCGATCTCGATCCCGCGAAAT
Features (pLannotate 1.2.2; 20 found; start..end, strand, type, name):
      1..19      +  promoter       T7 promoter: promoter for bacteriophage T7 RNA polymerase
     20..44      +  protein_bind   lac operator: The lac repressor binds to the lac operator to inhibit transcription in E. coli. This inhibition can be relieved by adding lactose or isopropyl-β-D-thiogalactopyranoside (IPTG). lac repressor encoded by lacI
     59..81      +  RBS            RBS: efficient ribosome binding site from bacteriophage T7 gene 10 (Olins and Rangwala, 1989)
     88..3100    +  CDS            Cas9 (fragment): Cas9 (Csn1) endonuclease from the Streptococcus pyogenes Type II CRISPR/Cas system generates RNA-guided double strand breaks in DNA
   3105..4170    +  CDS            Cas9(C) (fragment): C-terminal portion of Streptococcus pyogenes Cas9 (Zetsche et al., 2015)
   4171..4218    +  CDS            nucleoplasmin NLS: bipartite nuclear localization signal from nucleoplasmin
   4256..4273    +  CDS            SET1 (fragment): solubility-enhancement tag derived from T7 phage gene 10B
   4281..4328    +  terminator     T7 terminator: transcription terminator for bacteriophage T7 RNA polymerase
   4365..4820    +  rep_origin     f1 ori (sequence partly withheld): f1 bacteriophage origin of replication; arrow indicates direction of (+) strand synthesis
   4935..5795    -  CDS            AmpR: β-lactamase; bla; confers resistance to ampicillin, carbenicillin, and related antibiotics
   5796..5888    -  promoter       AmpR promoter: bla
   5969..6557    +  rep_origin     ori: high-copy-number ColE1/pMB1/pBR322/pUC origin of replication
   6743..6882    -  misc_feature   bom: basis of mobility region from pBR322
   6984..7175    -  CDS            rop: Rop protein, which maintains plasmids at low copy number; rop
   7192..7572    +  CDS            YPB1_ECOLX: Protein predicted: Swiss-Prot protein existence level 4. From Escherichia coli.
   7634..7698    -  CDS            TcR (fragment): tetracycline efflux protein; tet; confers resistance to tetracycline
   7713..7734    -  protein_bind   CAP binding site: CAP binding activates transcription in the presence of cAMP. E. coli catabolite activator protein
   7747..8829    -  CDS            lacI: lac repressor; lacI; The lac repressor binds to the lac operator to inhibit transcription in E. coli. This inhibition can be relieved by adding lactose or isopropyl-β-D-thiogalactopyranoside (IPTG).
   8830..8907    -  promoter       lacI promoter: lacI
   8915..9194    -  CDS            TcR (fragment): tetracycline efflux protein; tet; confers resistance to tetracycline
