[The description below was written by a language model from this plasmid's Addgene catalogue record and pLannotate feature annotations shown in this document.]
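Description:
PET-B-SpCas9-HF1-NLS-6xHis is a 9.2 kb pET-family bacterial expression plasmid for producing a high-fidelity variant of Streptococcus pyogenes Cas9 in E. coli. It replicates from a ColE1/pBR322-type origin and retains the pBR322-derived bom site and rop gene. The catalogue lists it as high copy, although rop normally moderates copy number. Selection is by ampicillin through the β-lactamase gene. An f1 origin is also present, and the short tetracycline-resistance fragments in the annotation are nonfunctional backbone remnants.

The expression cassette consists of a T7 promoter followed directly by a lac operator and the T7 gene 10 ribosome binding site, and it ends in a T7 terminator. The plasmid also carries lacI under its own promoter. Transcription therefore requires a host that supplies T7 RNA polymerase, is held off by the lac repressor, and can be induced with IPTG.

The open reading frame encodes B-SpCas9-HF1, which carries the four SpCas9-HF1 substitutions (N497A, R661A, Q695A, Q926A) that weaken non-specific DNA contacts. In addition, residues 1005–1013 are replaced by two glycines. This replacement probably explains why the annotation splits Cas9 into two adjacent fragments around position 3100. The nuclease is fused at its C-terminus to a bipartite nucleoplasmin nuclear localization signal and then a 6xHis tag. The short feature that the automated annotation labels as a SET1 fragment sits where the His tag would be expected and is probably a mislabel.

This design suits recombinant production and metal-affinity purification of the protein. The NLS would allow nuclear import if the protein were delivered into eukaryotic cells as a ribonucleoprotein, though the record states only bacterial expression of an increased-fidelity variant.
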