Addgene plasmid #207385: PET-B-SpCas9-HF1-NLS-6xHis
Purpose: Expression of increased-fidelity (i.e. high-fidelity) SpCas9 variant in bacterial cells
Depositing lab: Ervin Welker. Depositing organization: HUN-REN Research Centre for Natural Sciences. Publication: A cleavage rule for selection of increased-fidelity SpCas9 variants with high efficiency and no detectable off-targets. Kulcsar PI, Talas A, Ligeti Z, Toth E, Rakvacs Z, Bartos Z, Krausz SL, Welker A, Vegi VL, Huszar K, Welker E. Nat Commun. 2023 Sep 16;14(1):5746. doi: 10.1038/s41467-023-41393-5. PubMed 37717069.
Backbone
  Vector backbone: pET
  Vector type: Bacterial Expression, CRISPR
Growth in bacteria
  Bacterial resistance: Ampicillin, 100 μg/mL
  Growth temperature: 37°C
  Growth strain: DH5alpha
  Copy number: High Copy
Gene/Insert
  Gene/Insert name: B-SpCas9-HF1
  Species: S. pyogenes
  Insert size (bp): 4158
  Mutation: N497A, R661A, Q695A, Q926A, amino acids 1005-1013 replaced with two glycine
  Promoter: T7
  Tag / fusion protein: 6xHis (C terminal on insert)
  Cloning method: Gibson Cloning
Terms and licenses: Academic/Nonprofit Terms; Industry Terms: Not Available to Industry
Depositor comments: Please visit https://doi.org/10.1101/2022.08.16.504097 for bioRxiv preprint
How to cite: PET-B-SpCas9-HF1-NLS-6xHis was a gift from Ervin Welker (Addgene plasmid # 207385 ; http://n2t.net/addgene:207385 ; RRID:Addgene_207385)
